>Addgene plasmid #219577 | pLVX-hSYN-MYC-MIRO1 | addgene full sequence | sequence record 452472 | Addgene NGS Result
TTGAGATCCTTTTTTTCTGCGCGTAATCTGCTGCTTGCAAACAAAAAAACCACCGCTACCAGCGGTGGTT
TGTTTGCCGGATCAAGAGCTACCAACTCTTTTTCCGAAGGTAACTGGCTTCAGCAGAGCGCAGATACCAA
ATACTGTTCTTCTAGTGTAGCCGTAGTTAGGCCACCACTTCAAGAACTCTGTAGCACCGCCTACATACCT
CGCTCTGCTAATCCTGTTACCAGTGGCTGCTGCCAGTGGCGATAAGTCGTGTCTTACCGGGTTGGACTCA
AGACGATAGTTACCGGATAAGGCGCAGCGGTCGGGCTGAACGGGGGGTTCGTGCACACAGCCCAGCTTGG
AGCGAACGACCTACACCGAACTGAGATACCTACAGCGTGAGCTATGAGAAAGCGCCACGCTTCCCGAAGG
GAGAAAGGCGGACAGGTATCCGGTAAGCGGCAGGGTCGGAACAGGAGAGCGCACGAGGGAGCTTCCAGGG
GGAAACGCCTGGTATCTTTATAGTCCTGTCGGGTTTCGCCACCTCTGACTTGAGCGTCGATTTTTGTGAT
GCTCGTCAGGGGGGCGGAGCCTATGGAAAAACGCCAGCAACGCGGCCTTTTTACGGTTCCTGGCCTTTTG
CTGGCCTTTTGCTCACATGTTCTTTCCTGCGTTATCCCCTGATTCTGTGGATAACCGTATTACCGCCTTT
GAGTGAGCTGATACCGCTCGCCGCAGCCGAACGACCGAGCGCAGCGAGTCAGTGAGCGAGGAAGCGGAAG
AGCGCCCAATACGCAAACCGCCTCTCCCCGCGCGTTGGCCGATTCATTAATGCAGCTGGCACGACAGGTT
TCCCGACTGGAAAGCGGGCAGTGAGCGCAACGCAATTAATGTGAGTTAGCTCACTCATTAGGCACCCCAG
GCTTTACACTTTATGCTTCCGGCTCGTATGTTGTGTGGAATTGTGAGCGGATAACAATTTCACACAGGAA
ACAGCTATGACCATGATTACGCCAAGCTCTAGCTAGAGGTCGACGGTAAACGCTAGCAATGTCAAGGCCT
CTCACTCTCTGATATTCATTTCTTTGCAAGTTATAAATACTGAATAATAAGATGACATGAACTACTACTG
CTAGAGATTTTCCACACTGACTAAAAGGGTCTGAGGGATCTCTAGTTACCAGAGTCACACAACAGACGGG
CACACACTACTTGAAGCACTCAAGGCAAGCTTTATTGAGGCTTAAGCAGTGGGTTCCCTAGTTAGCCAGA
GAGCTCCCAGGCTCAGATCTGGTCTAACCAGAGAGACCCAGTACAGGCAAAAAGCAGCTGCTTATATGCA
GGATCTGAGGGCTCGCCACTCCCCAGTCCCGCCCAGGCCACGCCTCCCTGGAAAGTCCCCAGCGGAAAGT
CCCTTGTAGCAAGCTCGATATCAGCAGTTCTTGAAGTACTCCGGATGCAGCTCTCGGGCCACGTGATGAA
ATGCTAGGCGGCTGTCAAACCTCCACTCTAACACTTCTCTCTCCGGGTCATCCATCCCATGCAGGCTCAC
AGGGTGTAACAAGCTGGTGTTCTCTCCTTTATTGGCCTCTTCTACCTTATCTGGCTCAACTGGTACTAGC
TTGTAGCACCATCCAAAGGTCAGTGGATATCTGACCCCTGGCCCTGGTGTGTAGTTCTGCTAATCAGGGA
AGTAGCCTTGTGTGTGGTAGATCCACAGATCAAGGATATCTTGTCTTCGTTGGGAGTGAATTAGCCCTTC
CAGTCCCCTCTTTTCTTTTAAAAAGTGGCTAAGATCTACAGCTGCCTTGTAAGTCATTGGTCTTAAAGGT
ACCTGAGGTGTGACTGGAAAACCCACCTCCTCCTCCTCTTGTGCTTCTAGCCAGGCACAATCAGCATTGG
TAGCTGCTGTATTGCTACTTGTGATTGCTCCATGTTTTTCTAGGTCTCGACTGCAGAATTAATTCCAGGC
GGGGAGGCGGCCCAAAGGGAGATCCGACTCGTCTGAGGGCGAAGGCGAAGACGCGGAAGAGGCCGCAGAG
CCGGCAGCAGGCCGCGGGAAGGAAGGTCCGCTGGATTGAGGGCCGAAGGGACGTAGCAGAAGGACGTCCC
GCGCAGAATCCAGGTGGCAACACAGGCGAGCAGCCATGGAAAGGACGTCAGCTTCCCCGACAACACCACG
GAATTGTCAGTGCCCAACAGCCGAGCCCCTGTCCAGCAGCGGGCAAGGCAGGCGGCGATGAGTTCCGCCG
TGGCAATAGGGAGGGGGAAAGCGAAAGTCCCGGAAAGGAGCTGACAGGTGGTGGCAATGCCCCAACCAGT
GGGGGTTGCGTCAGCAAACACAGTGCACACCACGCCACGTTGCCTGACAACGGGCCACAACTCCTCATAA
AGAGACAGCAACCAGGATTTATACAAGGAGGAGAAAATGAAAGCCATACGGGAAGCAATAGCATGATACA
AAGGCATTAAAGCAGCGTATCCACATAGCGTAAAAGGAGCAACATAGTTAAGAATACCAGTCAATCTTTC
ACAAATTTTGTAATCCAGAGGTTGATTGTTCCAGACGCGTTCATCGCTGTTTCAATAATGCTTTGTACAT
AGCAAAGCCCAAAACTGCAAAAACAGTAGCACCAAAACTTGCTCGAAGCCAAAACGTGGAGCTCTTGAGG
TCAGCTTGTGTCACGTGCGGATACATGGCCATTGTTGTCAATTTAACAAAGATATCCTTACTGGGGGCAT
CAGCAGTATTGCAAGTGAAGGCTTGTGGTGGAGGCATTTTGTGTTTCCTGCAGAAATCAGTAGGTGAAAT
ACTGTATTCTTGTTTAACTTCATGCAGGTCTGACTTTGCAGCTACGATTAAGCAAGGTATTCTGCTGTCC
ATAAAGTGTTGCTTAAAAATCCTGGCACAGTATTCAAAGGATTTGGGATTGCTGACATCATATACCAGGC
ATACAACATCACAAATGATTTCAGCTTCAGTTAGAAATTCCGATTCTGAGATATCATGCAACAACAAGTA
TTTCTCTTGTCCATATACATAAACAGTGTTAATCGCATAGTAGGATTTATGATCTTCACGAATTTTCTTC
TGCCTCATTAAGTTTCTTCCAAGAAGAGCCTGAAGAACTCCACTTTTCCCACAGTTTTTCACTCCAATTA
CATTACATCTGAACACATTTCTTTGAGTTTGTTTTTTCTGCAGGTCTATCTTTTTATCTCTTGTCACTGT
AACAGCTGAAGCTTGAGACTCTTGCTCAGTCAATATTGAATAGCCTAGATAGCCCAAATATTCCAGGCAC
CGCTGTACATCTAAATAAGTCGTGAGCGTCCACTGGGAAAGGAATCCCTGGTAGGTTATCCAGCCTCTTT
CATTGGTACAAACTGTGTTATTCACATCTGGCCCCCAAGGTATGTAAGGGAAAACTTTAAATAAATCTTT
AAGCTCATCAGGTGACAAAGCACAGTCTCTATCCAAATCATGCTTGTCAAAGGTGCTTTGGAGAAATAAA
TATGCATGATGATTTAATTCAGTAGTGCAATCAGGAGGTATTTTCAGCAGGGGGAACAAATATTCAGGTG
TCAAATCCAGGTCATCATCATAACCAAATCGTCGAAGCACAGTCCAAGTAGTTTCGTGTCTCCCTCTCTG
GATAAAAAGTGTGTGTAAAAAGAGAAAACCTTTCAGGGTCAACCCACTGTCAGCCACACCATCACTTATA
TGTTTTCTGACTACATTCTTGACATCCTCCAGAGCTTGAGGAGCTAATGGAGTGTTGAAACAAATCCTCT
GAAAGAAGTTGAGTTCAGCATCATTGAGAGTACCATCATTATCTTGATCAGATATTTTAAATATACGAGT
AAGGGCTTTTATACAAGCTGGTTTCATCTCCTTCTCCTCTGGGCAGTACAGGGGCCCTGTAGGATGAAGA
ACAGCTTTCTGTGCGTAATAAAAGAGCTCTGATATGTTCTTCAGGTTTTTCGCTGAACACTCCACACAGG
TTTCTATTTCTGTATACTGGTTCATAATAGGAAGGATGGTCTCCATACTACTATATTCCACCAGATCAGA
TTTGTTCCCAACCAATATTAAAGGCAGCCTGCTGTCTTTGTCTGTTCTTTCATTTATGAGAGGAATCCAT
CGACTTGTTACCTTATCAATAGAATGCTTGTTGTTAACGGCATACACTATACAGATGACATTAGCCTGAG
ATATTTCTTGATGAAGTTGTTCATCACTCTGTTCTGCTTCTGAGTAATCTACAATGTGTGTTGGAACTCT
CTCTGGGGTGACATCAGCTGGAATGGTGATTTCTTCTGCCCGGGGAGGAACCTCTTCTGGAAATTCTTCA
CTGACCAGAGACATAATCAGTGATGTCTTCCCAACTCTAGGTTCTCCCACCAGCAGGATCCGCACGTCTT
TCTTCATAGATCCCAGGTCCTCCTCGGAGATCAGCTTCTGCTCCATGGTGGCGAATTCGCCCTTATCGTC
TAGATCGACTGCGCTCTCAGGCACGACACGACTCCTCCGCTGCCCACCGCAGACTGAGGCAGCGCTGAGT
CGCCGGCGCCGCAGCGCAGATGGTCGCGCCCGTGCCCCCCTATCTCGCGCCTCGCGTGGTGCGGTCCGGC
TGGGCCGGCGGCGGCGCGGACGCGACCAAGGTGGCCGGGAAGGGGAGTTTGCGGGGGACCGGCGAGTGAC
GTCAGCGCGCCTTCAGTGCTGAGGCGGCGGTGGCGCGCGCCGCCAGGCGGGGGCGAAGGCACTGTCCGCG
GTGCTGAAGCTGGCAGTGCGCACGCGCCTCGCCGCATCCTGTTTCCCCTCCCCCTCTCTGATAGGGGATG
CGCAATTTGGGGAATGGGGGTTGGGTGCTTGTCCAGTGGGTCGGGGTCGGTCGTCAGGTAGGCACCCCCA
CCCCGCCTCATCCTGGTCCTAAAACCCACTTGCACTCATACGCAGGGCCCTCTGCAGTCTAGCATCGATA
AACTGGATCTCTGCTGTCCCTGTAATAAACCCGAAAATTTTGAATTTTTGTAATTTGTTTTTGTAATTCT
TTAGTTTGTATGTCTGTTGCTATTATGTCTACTATTCTTTCCCCTGCACTGTACCCCCCAATCCCCCCTT
TTCTTTTAAAGGCGATACCGTCGAGATCCGTTCACTAATCGAATGGATCTGTCTCTGTCTCTCTCTCCAC
CTTCTTCTTCTATTCCTTCGGGCCTGTCGGGTCCCCTCGGGGTTGGGAGGTGGGTCTGAAACGATAATGG
TGAATATCCCTGCCTAACTCTATTCACTATAGAAAGTACAGCAAAAACTATTCTTAAACCTACCAAGCCT
CCTACTATCATTATGAATAATTTTATATACCACAGCCAATTTGTTATGTTAAACCAATTCCACAAACTTG
CCCATTTATCTAATTCCAATAATTCTTGTTCATTCTTTTCTTGCTGGTTTTGCGATTCTTCAATTAAGGA
GTGTATTAAGCTTGTGTAATTGTTAATTTCTCTGTCCCACTCCATCCAGGTCGTGTGATTCCAAATCTGT
TCCAGAGATTTATTACTCCAACTAGCATTCCAAGGCACAGCAGTGGTGCAAATGAGTTTTCCAGAGCAAC
CCCAAATCCCCAGGAGCTGTTGATCCTTTAGGTATCTTTCCACAGCCAGGATTCTTGCCTGGAGCTGCTT
GATGCCCCAGACTGTGAGTTGCAACAGATGCTGTTGCGCCTCAATAGCCCTCAGCAAATTGTTCTGCTGC
TGCACTATACCAGACAATAATTGTCTGGCCTGTACCGTCAGCGTCATTGACGCTGCGCCCATAGTGCTTC
CTGCTGCTCCCAAGAACCCAAGGAACAAAGCTCCTATTCCCACTGCTCTTTTTTCTCTCTGCACCACTCT
TCTCTTTGCCTTGGTGGGTGCTACTCCTAATGGTTCAATTTTTACTACTTTATATTTATATAATTCACTT
CTCCAATTGTCCCTCATATCTCCTCCTCCAGGTCTGAAGATCAGCGGCCGGCCGCTTGCTGTGCGGTGGT
CTTACTTTTGTTTTGCTCTTCCTCTATCTTGTCTAAAGCTTCCTTGGTGTCTTTTATCTCTATCCTTTGA
TGCACACAATAGAGGGTTGCTACTGTATTATATAATGATCTAAGTTCTTCTGATCCTGTCTGAAGGGATG
GTTGTAGCTGTCCCAGTATTTGTCTACAGCCTTCTGATGTTTCTAACAGGCCAGGATTAACTGCGAATCG
TTCTAGCTCCCTGCTTGCCCATACTATATGTTTTAATTTATATTTTTTCTTTCCCCCTGGCCTTAACCGA
ATTTTTTCCCATCGCGATCTAATTCTCCCCCGCTTAATACTGACGCTCTCGCACCCATCTCTCTCCTTCT
AGCCTCCGCTAGTCAAAATTTTTGGCGTACTCACCAGTCGCCGCCCCTCGCCTCTTGCCGTGCGCGCTTC
AGCAAGCCGAGTCCTGCGTCGAGAGAGCTCCTCTGGTTTCCCTTTCGCTTTCAAGTCCCTGTTCGGGCGC
CACTGCTAGAGATTTTCCACACTGACTAAAAGGGTCTGAGGGATCTCTAGTTACCAGAGTCACACAACAG
ACGGGCACACACTACTTGAAGCACTCAAGGCAAGCTTTATTGAGGCTTAAGCAGTGGGTTCCCTAGTTAG
CCAGAGAGCTCCCAGGCTCAGATCTGGTCTAACCAGAGAGACCCAGTACAGGCAAAAAGCAGCTGCTTAT
ATGCAGGATCTGAGGGCTCGCCACTCCCCAGTCCCGCCCAGGCCACGCCTCCCTGGAAAGTCCCCAGCGG
AAAGTCCCTTGTAGCAAGCTCGATATCAGCAGTTCTTGAAGTACTCCGGATGCAGCTCTCGGGCCACGTG
ATGAAATGCTAGGCGGCTGTCAAACCTCCACTCTAACACTTCTCTCTCCGGGTCATCCATCCCATGCAGG
CTCACAGGGTGTAACAAGCTGGTGTTCTCTCCTTTATTGGCCTCTTCTACCTTATCTGGCTCAACTGGTA
CTAGCTTGTAGCACCATCCAAAGGTCAGTGGATATCTGACCCCTGGCCCTGGTGTGTAGTTCTGCTAATC
AGGGAAGTAGCCTTGTGTGTGGTAGATCCACAGATCAAGGATATCTTGTCTTCTTTGGGAGTGAATTAGC
CCTTCCAACTACTAAGTTTGTAGTACATATTTAACAAATACAATTTCTTTAAAATGAAAATAATTCAGAG
GAATCACAGGTTTAGAGTAAATGAAACCACAGGTAATTGGCAGTGGTAATAGGGTATGGGGTGGGAAGTT
TGGGATGATTTTGGTTAGCTTGAGTTATCCAGTTGATCCAGACATGATAAGATACATTGATGAGTTTGGA
CAAACCACAACTAGAATGCAGTGAAAAAAATGCTTTATTTGTGAAATTTGTGATGCTATTGCTTTATTTG
TAACCATTATAAGCTGCAATAAACAAGTTGATCTCCCGATCCGTCGACGTCAGGTGGCACTTTTCGGGGA
AATGTGCGCGGAACCCCTATTTGTTTATTTTTCTAAATACATTCAAATATGTATCCGCTCATGAGACAAT
AACCCTGATAAATGCTTCAATAATATTGAAAAAGGAAGAGTATGAGTATTCAACATTTCCGTGTCGCCCT
TATTCCCTTTTTTGCGGCATTTTGCCTTCCTGTTTTTGCTCACCCAGAAACGCTGGTGAAAGTAAAAGAT
GCTGAAGATCAGTTGGGTGCACGAGTGGGTTACATCGAACTGGATCTCAACAGCGGTAAGATCCTTGAGA
GTTTTCGCCCCGAAGAACGTTTTCCAATGATGAGCACTTTTAAAGTTCTGCTATGTGGCGCGGTATTATC
CCGTATTGACGCCGGGCAAGAGCAACTCGGTCGCCGCATACACTATTCTCAGAATGACTTGGTTGAGTAC
TCACCAGTCACAGAAAAGCATCTTACGGATGGCATGACAGTAAGAGAATTATGCAGTGCTGCCATAACCA
TGAGTGATAACACTGCGGCCAACTTACTTCTGACAACGATCGGAGGACCGAAGGAGCTAACCGCTTTTTT
GCACAACATGGGGGATCATGTAACTCGCCTTGATCGTTGGGAACCGGAGCTGAATGAAGCCATACCAAAC
GACGAGCGTGACACCACGATGCCTGTAGCAATGGCAACAACGTTGCGCAAACTATTAACTGGCGAACTAC
TTACTCTAGCTTCCCGGCAACAATTAATAGACTGGATGGAGGCGGATAAAGTTGCAGGACCACTTCTGCG
CTCGGCCCTTCCGGCTGGCTGGTTTATTGCTGATAAATCTGGAGCCGGTGAGCGTGGGTCTCGCGGTATC
ATTGCAGCACTGGGGCCAGATGGTAAGCCCTCCCGTATCGTAGTTATCTACACGACGGGGAGTCAGGCAA
CTATGGATGAACGAAATAGACAGATCGCTGAGATAGGTGCCTCACTGATTAAGCATTGGTAACTGTCAGA
CCAAGTTTACTCATATATACTTTAGATTGATTTAAAACTTCATTTTTAATTTAAAAGGATCTAGGTGAAG
ATCCTTTTTGATAATCTCATGACCAAAATCCCTTAACGTGAGTTTTCGTTCCACTGAGCGTCAGACCCCG
TAGAAAAGATCAAAGGATCTTC
Features (pLannotate 1.2.2; 20 found; start..end, strand, type, name):
      1..589     +  rep_origin     ori: high-copy-number ColE1/pMB1/pBR322/pUC origin of replication
    772..864     +  CDS            lacI (fragment): lac repressor; lacI; The lac repressor binds to the lac operator to inhibit transcription in E. coli. This inhibition can be relieved by adding lactose or isopropyl-β-D-thiogalactopyranoside (IPTG).
    877..898     +  protein_bind   CAP binding site: CAP binding activates transcription in the presence of cAMP. E. coli catabolite activator protein
    913..943     +  promoter       lac promoter: promoter for the E. coli lac operon
    951..967     +  protein_bind   lac operator: The lac repressor binds to the lac operator to inhibit transcription in E. coli. This inhibition can be relieved by adding lactose or isopropyl-β-D-thiogalactopyranoside (IPTG). lac repressor encoded by lacI
   1119..1376    -  LTR            5' LTR (truncated): truncated 5' long terminal repeat (LTR) from HIV-1
   1424..1942    -  CDS            nef (fragment): NEF_HV1BR - Experimental evidence at protein level: Swiss-Prot protein existence level 1. Extracellular Nef protein targets CD4(+) T-lymphocytes for apoptosis by interacting with CXCR4 surface receptors (PubMed:14990729). From Human immunodeficiency virus type 1 group M subtype B (isolate BRU/LAI) (HIV-1).
   1959..2547    -  misc_feature   WPRE: woodchuck hepatitis virus posttranscriptional regulatory element
   2564..4417    -  CDS            RHOT1: MIRO1_HUMAN - Also known as ARHT1. Experimental evidence at protein level: Swiss-Prot protein existence level 1. Mitochondrial GTPase involved in mitochondrial trafficking (PubMed:12482879, PubMed:16630562, PubMed:22396657). Probably involved in control of anterograde transport of mitochondria and their subcellular distribution (PubMed:12482879, PubMed:16630562, PubMed:22396657). From Homo sapiens (Human).
   4489..4936    -  promoter       hSyn promoter: human synapsin I promoter; confers neuron-specific expression (Kügler et al., 2003)
   5005..5120    -  misc_feature   cPPT/CTS: central polypurine tract and central termination sequence of HIV-1 (lacking the first T)
   5135..5235    -  CDS            Rev (fragment): human immunodeficiency virus 1 (HIV-1) Rev protein; rev; enhances nuclear export of unspliced and incompletely spliced viral mRNAs
   5612..5845    -  misc_feature   RRE: The Rev response element (RRE) of HIV-1 allows for Rev-dependent mRNA export from the nucleus to the cytoplasm.
   6020..6358    -  CDS            HIV-1 gag (fragment): gag protein from human immunodeficiency virus 1; gag
   6342..6467    -  misc_feature   HIV-1 Ψ: packaging signal of human immunodeficiency virus type 1
   6514..6771    -  LTR            5' LTR (truncated): truncated 5' long terminal repeat (LTR) from HIV-1
   6819..7148    -  CDS            nef (fragment): NEF_HV1BR - Experimental evidence at protein level: Swiss-Prot protein existence level 1. Extracellular Nef protein targets CD4(+) T-lymphocytes for apoptosis by interacting with CXCR4 surface receptors (PubMed:14990729). From Human immunodeficiency virus type 1 group M subtype B (isolate BRU/LAI) (HIV-1).
   7315..7449    -  polyA_signal   SV40 poly(A) signal: SV40 polyadenylation signal
   7497..7601    +  promoter       AmpR promoter: bla
   7602..8462    +  CDS            AmpR: β-lactamase; bla; confers resistance to ampicillin, carbenicillin, and related antibiotics
