[The description below was written by a language model from this plasmid's Addgene catalogue record and pLannotate feature annotations shown in this document.]
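Description:
pLVX-hSYN-MYC-MIRO1 is an HIV-1-based lentiviral transfer plasmid of 8,632 nt for neuron-directed expression of human Miro1 (RHOT1) carrying an N-terminal MYC epitope tag. It is built on a pLVX-type backbone derived from another deposited plasmid. In bacteria it is maintained through a high-copy ColE1/pUC origin and selected with ampicillin via the β-lactamase gene. The catalogue lists a recombination-tolerant E. coli strain for growth, as is common for plasmids with repeated LTR sequences. No mammalian selection marker or fluorescent reporter appears in the feature table.

The viral cassette lies on the reverse strand relative to the annotation. It is bounded by two LTR elements, both labelled as truncated 5' LTRs by the automated annotation, each with adjacent nef-derived sequence. Between them are the Ψ packaging signal with a partial gag region, the Rev response element for Rev-dependent nuclear export of the genomic RNA, and the cPPT/CTS, which aids nuclear import of the reverse-transcribed genome. Downstream, the human synapsin I promoter, which confers neuron-specific expression, drives the RHOT1 coding sequence. The insert was placed between EcoRI and MluI sites. The MYC tag is not annotated separately but is recorded in the catalogue entry. A WPRE follows the open reading frame to enhance transcript stability and expression. The lac promoter/operator fragments and an SV40 poly(A) signal are backbone remnants outside the viral unit.

Miro1 is an atypical Rho GTPase on mitochondria that is involved in their trafficking. The construct is suited to producing lentivirus, with packaging functions supplied in trans, to express detectable tagged Miro1 in neurons for studies of mitochondrial transport and its regulation.
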