Addgene plasmid #219577: pLVX-hSYN-MYC-MIRO1
Purpose: Lentiviral construct expressing MYC-tagged human Miro1
Depositing lab: Thomas Schwarz. Depositing organization: Boston Children's Hospital. Publication: Energy stress activates AMPK to arrest mitochondria via phosphorylation of TRAK1. Falk JE, Henke T, Gowrisankaran S, Wanderoy S, Basu H, Greally S, Steen J, Schwarz TL. J Cell Biol. 2026 Apr 6;225(4):e202501023. doi: 10.1083/jcb.202501023. Epub 2026 Jan 30. PubMed 41615403.
Backbone
  Vector backbone: Addgene plasmid 173069
  Vector type: Mammalian Expression, Lentiviral
Growth in bacteria
  Bacterial resistance: Ampicillin, 100 μg/mL
  Growth temperature: 37°C
  Growth strain: NEB Stable
  Copy number: High Copy
Gene/Insert
  Gene/Insert name: Miro1
  Species: H. sapiens (human)
  Entrez Gene: RHOT1 (a.k.a. ARHT1, MIRO-1, MIRO1)
  Promoter: hSYN1
  Tag / fusion protein: MYC (N terminal on insert)
  Cloning method: Restriction Enzyme; 5′ cloning site EcoRI (not destroyed); 3′ cloning site MluI (not destroyed)
  Sequencing primers: 5′ NA
Resource information
  A portion of this plasmid was derived from a plasmid made by: The MYC-Miro1 construct was a gift of the Aspenström lab. Fransson, Å., Ruusala, A., and Aspenström, P. (2006). The atypical Rho GTPases Miro-1 and Miro-2 have essential roles in mitochondrial trafficking. Biochem Biophys Res Commun 344, 500–510. https://doi.org/10.1016/j.bbrc.2006.03.163.
Terms and licenses: Academic/Nonprofit Terms; Industry Terms: Not Available to Industry
How to cite: pLVX-hSYN-MYC-MIRO1 was a gift from Thomas Schwarz (Addgene plasmid # 219577 ; http://n2t.net/addgene:219577 ; RRID:Addgene_219577)
